>Addgene plasmid #177142 | pGEX4T3-GST-Tev | addgene full sequence | sequence record 349554 | Addgene NGS Result
GTTGGAATTAGCTTATCGACTGCACGGTGCACCAATGCTTCTGGCGTCAGGCAGCCATCGGAAGCTGTGG
TATGGCTGTGCAGGTCGTAAATCACTGCATAATTCGTGTCGCTCAAGGCGCACTCCCGTTCTGGATAATG
TTTTTTGCGCCGACATCATAACGGTTCTGGCAAATATTCTGAAATGAGCTGTTGACAATTAATCATCGGC
TCGTATAATGTGTGGAATTGTGAGCGGATAACAATTTCACACAGGAAACAGTATTCATGTCCCCTATACT
AGGTTATTGGAAAATTAAGGGCCTTGTGCAACCCACTCGACTTCTTTTGGAATATCTTGAAGAAAAATAT
GAAGAGCATTTGTATGAGCGCGATGAAGGTGATAAATGGCGAAACAAAAAGTTTGAATTGGGTTTGGAGT
TTCCCAATCTTCCTTATTATATTGATGGTGATGTTAAATTAACACAGTCTATGGCCATCATACGTTATAT
AGCTGACAAGCACAACATGTTGGGTGGTTGTCCAAAAGAGCGTGCAGAGATTTCAATGCTTGAAGGAGCG
GTTTTGGATATTAGATACGGTGTTTCGAGAATTGCATATAGTAAAGACTTTGAAACTCTCAAAGTTGATT
TTCTTAGCAAGCTACCTGAAATGCTGAAAATGTTCGAAGATCGTTTATGTCATAAAACATATTTAAATGG
TGATCATGTAACCCATCCTGACTTCATGTTGTATGACGCTCTTGATGTTGTTTTATACATGGACCCAATG
TGCCTGGATGCGTTCCCAAAATTAGTTTGTTTTAAAAAACGTATTGAAGCTATCCCACAAATTGATAAGT
ACTTGAAATCCAGCAAGTATATAGCATGGCCTTTGCAGGGCTGGCAAGCCACGTTTGGTGGTGGCGACCA
TCCTCCAAAATCGGATCTGGTTCCGCGTGGATCCCATGGAGAAAGCTTGTTTAAGGGGCCGCGTGATTAC
AACCCGATATCGAGCACCATTTGTCATTTGACGAATGAATCTGATGGGCACACAACATCGTTGTATGGTA
TTGGATTTGGTCCCTTCATCATTACAAACAAGCACTTGTTTAGAAGAAATAATGGAACACTGTTGGTCCA
ATCACTACATGGTGTATTCAAGGTCAAGAACACCACGACTTTGCAACAACACCTCATTGATGGGAGGGAC
ATGATAATTATTCGCATGCCTAAGGATTTCCCACCATTTCCTCAAAAGCTGAAATTTAGAGAGCCACAAA
GGGAAGAGCGCATATGTCTTGTGACAACCAACTTCCAAACTAAGAGCATGTCTAGCATGGTGTCAGACAC
TAGTTGCACATTCCCTTCATCTGATGGCATATTCTGGAAGCATTGGATTCAAACCAAGGATGGGCAGTGT
GGCAGTCCATTAGTATCAACTAGAGATGGGTTCATTGTTGGTATACACTCAGCATCGAATTTCACCAACA
CAAACAATTATTTCACAAGCGTGCCGAAAAACTTCATGGAATTGTTGACAAATCAGGAGGCGCAGCAGTG
GGTTAGTGGTTGGCGATTAAATGCTGACTCAGTATTGTGGGGGGGCCATAAAGTTTTCATGGTGAAACCT
GAAGAGCCTTTTCAGCCAGTTAAGGAAGCGACTCAACTCATGAATCGTCGTCGCCGTCGCTAAGCGGCCG
CATCGTGACTGACTGACGATCTGCCTCGCGCGTTTCGGTGATGACGGTGAAAACCTCTGACACATGCAGC
TCCCGGAGACGGTCACAGCTTGTCTGTAAGCGGATGCCGGGAGCAGACAAGCCCGTCAGGGCGCGTCAGC
GGGTGTTGGCGGGTGTCGGGGCGCAGCCATGACCCAGTCACGTAGCGATAGCGGAGTGTATAATTCTTGA
AGACGAAAGGGCCTCGTGATACGCCTATTTTTATAGGTTAATGTCATGATAATAATGGTTTCTTAGACGT
CAGGTGGCACTTTTCGGGGAAATGTGCGCGGAACCCCTATTTGTTTATTTTTCTAAATACATTCAAATAT
GTATCCGCTCATGAGACAATAACCCTGATAAATGCTTCAATAATATTGAAAAAGGAAGAGTATGAGTATT
CAACATTTCCGTGTCGCCCTTATTCCCTTTTTTGCGGCATTTTGCCTTCCTGTTTTTGCTCACCCAGAAA
CGCTGGTGAAAGTAAAAGATGCTGAAGATCAGTTGGGTGCACGAGTGGGTTACATCGAACTGGATCTCAA
CAGCGGTAAGATCCTTGAGAGTTTTCGCCCCGAAGAACGTTTTCCAATGATGAGCACTTTTAAAGTTCTG
CTATGTGGCGCGGTATTATCCCGTGTTGACGCCGGGCAAGAGCAACTCGGTCGCCGCATACACTATTCTC
AGAATGACTTGGTTGAGTACTCACCAGTCACAGAAAAGCATCTTACGGATGGCATGACAGTAAGAGAATT
ATGCAGTGCTGCCATAACCATGAGTGATAACACTGCGGCCAACTTACTTCTGACAACGATCGGAGGACCG
AAGGAGCTAACCGCTTTTTTGCACAACATGGGGGATCATGTAACTCGCCTTGATCGTTGGGAACCGGAGC
TGAATGAAGCCATACCAAACGACGAGCGTGACACCACGATGCCTGCAGCAATGGCAACAACGTTGCGCAA
ACTATTAACTGGCGAACTACTTACTCTAGCTTCCCGGCAACAATTAATAGACTGGATGGAGGCGGATAAA
GTTGCAGGACCACTTCTGCGCTCGGCCCTTCCGGCTGGCTGGTTTATTGCTGATAAATCTGGAGCCGGTG
AGCGTGGGTCTCGCGGTATCATTGCAGCACTGGGGCCAGATGGTAAGCCCTCCCGTATCGTAGTTATCTA
CACGACGGGGAGTCAGGCAACTATGGATGAACGAAATAGACAGATCGCTGAGATAGGTGCCTCACTGATT
AAGCATTGGTAACTGTCAGACCAAGTTTACTCATATATACTTTAGATTGATTTAAAACTTCATTTTTAAT
TTAAAAGGATCTAGGTGAAGATCCTTTTTGATAATCTCATGACCAAAATCCCTTAACGTGAGTTTTCGTT
CCACTGAGCGTCAGACCCCGTAGAAAAGATCAAAGGATCTTCTTGAGATCCTTTTTTTCTGCGCGTAATC
TGCTGCTTGCAAACAAAAAAACCACCGCTACCAGCGGTGGTTTGTTTGCCGGATCAAGAGCTACCAACTC
TTTTTCCGAAGGTAACTGGCTTCAGCAGAGCGCAGATACCAAATACTGTCCTTCTAGTGTAGCCGTAGTT
AGGCCACCACTTCAAGAACTCTGTAGCACCGCCTACATACCTCGCTCTGCTAATCCTGTTACCAGTGGCT
GCTGCCAGTGGCGATAAGTCGTGTCTTACCGGGTTGGACTCAAGACGATAGTTACCGGATAAGGCGCAGC
GGTCGGGCTGAACGGGGGGTTCGTGCACACAGCCCAGCTTGGAGCGAACGACCTACACCGAACTGAGATA
CCTACAGCGTGAGCTATGAGAAAGCGCCACGCTTCCCGAAGGGAGAAAGGCGGACAGGTATCCGGTAAGC
GGCAGGGTCGGAACAGGAGAGCGCACGAGGGAGCTTCCAGGGGGAAACGCCTGGTATCTTTATAGTCCTG
TCGGGTTTCGCCACCTCTGACTTGAGCGTCGATTTTTGTGATGCTCGTCAGGGGGGCGGAGCCTATGGAA
AAACGCCAGCAACGCGGCCTTTTTACGGTTCCTGGCCTTTTGCTGGCCTTTTGCTCACATGTTCTTTCCT
GCGTTATCCCCTGATTCTGTGGATAACCGTATTACCGCCTTTGAGTGAGCTGATACCGCTCGCCGCAGCC
GAACGACCGAGCGCAGCGAGTCAGTGAGCGAGGAAGCGGAAGAGCGCCTGATGCGGTATTTTCTCCTTAC
GCATCTGTGCGGTATTTCACACCGCATAAATTCCGACACCATCGAATGGCGCAAAACCTTTCGCGGTATG
GCATGATAGCGCCCGGAAGAGAGTCAATTCAGGGTGGTGAATGTGAAACCAGTAACGTTATACGATGTCG
CAGAGTATGCCGGTGTCTCTTATCAGACCGTTTCCCGCGTGGTGAACCAGGCCAGCCACGTTTCTGCGAA
AACGCGGGAAAAAGTGGAAGCGGCGATGGCGGAGCTGAATTACATTCCCAACCGCGTGGCACAACAACTG
GCGGGCAAACAGTCGTTGCTGATTGGCGTTGCCACCTCCAGTCTGGCCCTGCACGCGCCGTCGCAAATTG
TCGCGGCGATTAAATCTCGCGCCGATCAACTGGGTGCCAGCGTGGTGGTGTCGATGGTAGAACGAAGCGG
CGTCGAAGCCTGTAAAGCGGCGGTGCACAATCTTCTCGCGCAACGCGTCAGTGGGCTGATCATTAACTAT
CCGCTGGATGACCAGGATGCCATTGCTGTGGAAGCTGCCTGCACTAATGTTCCGGCGTTATTTCTTGATG
TCTCTGACCAGACACCCATCAACAGTATTATTTTCTCCCATGAAGACGGTACGCGACTGGGCGTGGAGCA
TCTGGTCGCATTGGGTCACCAGCAAATCGCGCTGTTAGCGGGCCCATTAAGTTCTGTCTCGGCGCGTCTG
CGTCTGGCTGGCTGGCATAAATATCTCACTCGCAATCAAATTCAGCCGATAGCGGAACGGGAAGGCGACT
GGAGTGCCATGTCCGGTTTTCAACAAACCATGCAAATGCTGAATGAGGGCATCGTTCCCACTGCGATGCT
GGTTGCCAACGATCAGATGGCGCTGGGCGCAATGCGCGCCATTACCGAGTCCGGGCTGCGCGTTGGTGCG
GATATCTCGGTAGTGGGATACGACGATACCGAAGACAGCTCATGTTATATCCCGCCGTTAACCACCATCA
AACAGGATTTTCGCCTGCTGGGGCAAACCAGCGTGGACCGCTTGCTGCAACTCTCTCAGGGCCAGGCGGT
GAAGGGCAATCAGCTGTTGCCCGTCTCACTGGTGAAAAGAAAAACCACCCTGGCGCCCAATACGCAAACC
GCCTCTCCCCGCGCGTTGGCCGATTCATTAATGCAGCTGGCACGACAGGTTTCCCGACTGGAAAGCGGGC
AGTGAGCGCAACGCAATTAATGTAAGTTAGCTCACTCATTAGGCACCCCAGGCTTTACACTTTATGCTTC
CGGCTCGTATGTTGTGTGGAATTGTGAGCGGATAACAATTTCACACAGGAAACAGCTATGACCATGATTA
CGGATTCACTGGCCGTCGTTTTACAACGTCGTGACTGGGAAAACCCTGGCGTTACCCAACTTAATCGCCT
TGCAGCACATCCCCCTTTCGCCAGCTGGCGTAATAGCGAAGAGGCCCGCACCGATCGCCCTTCCCAACAG
TTGCGCAGCCTGAATGGCGAATGGCGCTTTGCCTGGTTTCCGGCACCAGAAGCGGTGCCGGAAAGCTGGC
TGGAGTGCGATCTTCCTGAGGCCGATACTGTCGTCGTCCCCTCAAACTGGCAGATGCACGGTTACGATGC
GCCCATCTACACCAACGTGACCTATCCCATTACGGTCAATCCGCCGTTTGTTCCCACGGAGAATCCGACG
GGTTGTTACTCGCTCACATTTAATGTTGATGAAAGCTGGCTACAGGAAGGCCAGACGCGAATTATTTTTG
ATGGC
Features (pLannotate 1.2.2; 17 found; start..end, strand, type, name):
    192..220     +  promoter       tac promoter: strong E. coli promoter; hybrid between the trp and lac UV5 promoters
    228..244     +  protein_bind   lac operator: The lac repressor binds to the lac operator to inhibit transcription in E. coli. This inhibition can be relieved by adding lactose or isopropyl-β-D-thiogalactopyranoside (IPTG). lac repressor encoded by lacI
    267..920     +  CDS            GST26_SCHJA: Experimental evidence at protein level: Swiss-Prot protein existence level 1. GST isoenzymes appear to play a central role in the parasite detoxification system. Other functions are also suspected including a role in increasing the solubility of haematin in the parasite gut. From Schistosoma japonicum (Blood fluke).
    948..1655    +  CDS            TEV protease: tobacco etch virus protease (Kapust et al., 2001)
   1701..1740    +  CDS            rop (fragment): Rop protein, which maintains plasmids at low copy number; rop
   1842..1882    +  misc_feature   bom (fragment): basis of mobility region from pBR322
   1987..2091    +  promoter       AmpR promoter: bla
   2092..2952    +  CDS            AmpR: β-lactamase; bla; confers resistance to ampicillin, carbenicillin, and related antibiotics
   3123..3711    +  rep_origin     ori: high-copy-number ColE1/pMB1/pBR322/pUC origin of replication
   3897..3948    -  misc_feature   bom (fragment): basis of mobility region from pBR322
   3955..4032    +  promoter       lacI promoter: lacI
   4033..5115    +  CDS            lacI: lac repressor; lacI; The lac repressor binds to the lac operator to inhibit transcription in E. coli. This inhibition can be relieved by adding lactose or isopropyl-β-D-thiogalactopyranoside (IPTG).
   5128..5149    +  protein_bind   CAP binding site: CAP binding activates transcription in the presence of cAMP. E. coli catabolite activator protein
   5164..5194    +  promoter       lac promoter: promoter for the E. coli lac operon
   5202..5218    +  protein_bind   lac operator: The lac repressor binds to the lac operator to inhibit transcription in E. coli. This inhibition can be relieved by adding lactose or isopropyl-β-D-thiogalactopyranoside (IPTG). lac repressor encoded by lacI
   5238..5411    +  CDS            lacZα: LacZα fragment of β-galactosidase; lacZ fragment
   5675..116     -  CDS            yciV (fragment) (across the origin): RNAAM_ECOLI - Also known as trpH From Escherichia coli (strain K12).
