[The description below was written by a language model from this plasmid's Addgene catalogue record and pLannotate feature annotations shown in this document.]
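Description:
pGEX4T3-GST-Tev is a 5,675 bp bacterial expression plasmid built on the pGEX4T3 backbone for producing tobacco etch virus (TEV) protease in E. coli as an N-terminal glutathione S-transferase fusion. It replicates from a ColE1/pMB1-type origin and is selected with ampicillin through the bla (β-lactamase) gene driven by its own promoter. The catalogue lists copy number as unknown. Short rop and bom fragments, a lac promoter/operator with a lacZα segment, and a small yciV fragment spanning the sequence origin are annotated as well, and appear to be backbone remnants rather than functional parts of the expression design.

The expression cassette consists of the tac promoter, a strong trp/lac hybrid, followed by a lac operator, the Schistosoma japonicum GST coding sequence, and then the TEV protease coding sequence a short distance downstream on the same strand. The insert is recorded as 729 bp, cloned between SalI and NotI sites. The plasmid carries its own lacI gene with its promoter, so the lac repressor holds transcription off at the operator until it is relieved by IPTG, giving inducible expression without relying on repressor supplied by the host. The GST moiety allows the fusion to be captured on glutathione affinity resin. The record recommends a standard cloning strain for propagation and a codon-supplemented BL21 derivative for protein production, which suits a viral coding sequence. The stated purpose is simply expression of GST-tagged TEV protease; such an enzyme is generally used as a site-specific reagent for removing affinity tags from recombinant proteins, although the record does not describe a specific application.
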