Addgene plasmid #177142: pGEX4T3-GST-Tev
Purpose: Bacterial vector for expression of an N-terminal GST fusion of the Tev protease
Depositing lab: Robert Sobol. Depositing organization: University of South Alabama, Mitchell Cancer Institute. Publication: Stability and sub-cellular localization of DNA polymerase beta is regulated by interactions with NQO1 and XRCC1 in response to oxidative stress. Fang Q, Andrews J, Sharma N, Wilk A, Clark J, Slyskova J, Koczor CA, Lans H, Prakash A, Sobol RW. Nucleic Acids Res. 2019 Jul 9;47(12):6269-6286. doi: 10.1093/nar/gkz293. PubMed 31287140.
Backbone
  Vector backbone: pGEX4T3
  Backbone manufacturer: Sigma
  Total vector size (bp): 5675
  Vector type: Bacterial Expression
Growth in bacteria
  Bacterial resistance: Ampicillin, 100 μg/mL
  Growth temperature: 37°C
  Growth strain: DH5alpha
  Growth instructions: use BL21-Codonplus-RP for protein expression
  Copy number: Unknown
Gene/Insert
  Gene/Insert name: Tev
  Species: Virus
  Insert size (bp): 729
  Promoter: Tac
  Tag / fusion protein: GST (N terminal on insert)
  Cloning method: Restriction Enzyme; 5′ cloning site SalI (unknown if destroyed); 3′ cloning site NotI (unknown if destroyed)
  Sequencing primers: 5′ CCGCGTGGATCCCATGGAGAAAGCTTGTTTAAGG; 3′ CACGATGCGGCCGCTTAGCGACGGCGACGACGATTC
Terms and licenses: Academic/Nonprofit Terms; Industry Terms: Not Available to Industry
How to cite: pGEX4T3-GST-Tev was a gift from Robert Sobol (Addgene plasmid # 177142 ; http://n2t.net/addgene:177142 ; RRID:Addgene_177142)
